Addgene plasmid #29676: mCherry-Pak3(60-113)/S74A/F84A-mCherry-C1
Depositing lab: Ryohei Yasuda. Depositing organization: Duke University. Publication: Local, persistent activation of Rho GTPases during plasticity of single dendritic spines. Murakoshi H, Wang H, Yasuda R. Nature. 2011 Apr 7;472(7341):100-4. doi: 10.1038/nature09823. Epub 2011 Mar 20. PubMed 21423166.
Backbone
  Vector backbone: mCherry-C1
  Backbone size w/o insert (bp): 4645
  Vector type: Mammalian Expression
Growth in bacteria
  Bacterial resistance: Kanamycin, 50 μg/mL
  Growth temperature: 37°C
  Growth strain: DH5alpha
  Copy number: High Copy
Gene/Insert
  Gene/Insert name: Pak3
  Species: H. sapiens (human)
  Insert size (bp): 165
  Mutation: aa60-113 only; S74A F84A
  Entrez Gene: PAK3 (a.k.a. ARA, MRX30, MRX47, OPHN3, PAK-3, PAK3beta, bPAK, beta-PAK)
  Tag / fusion protein: mCherry (N terminal on backbone); mCherry (C terminal on backbone)
  Cloning method: Restriction Enzyme; 5′ cloning site XhoI (not destroyed); 3′ cloning site BamHI (not destroyed)
  Sequencing primers: 5′ sequence
Terms and licenses: Academic/Nonprofit Terms; Industry Terms: Not Available to Industry
How to cite: mCherry-Pak3(60-113)/S74A/F84A-mCherry-C1 was a gift from Ryohei Yasuda (Addgene plasmid # 29676 ; http://n2t.net/addgene:29676 ; RRID:Addgene_29676)
