[The description below was written by a language model from this plasmid's Addgene catalogue record and pLannotate feature annotations shown in this document.]
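Description:
mCherry-Pak3(60-113)/S74A/F84A-mCherry-C1 is a mammalian expression plasmid built on an mCherry-C1 backbone, in which a short fragment of human PAK3 is sandwiched between two copies of the monomeric red fluorescent protein mCherry. The insert, about 165 bp cloned between XhoI and BamHI sites that both remain intact, encodes residues 60–113 only and carries the substitutions S74A and F84A. This region corresponds to the part of PAK kinases that binds active Rac1/Cdc42-type Rho GTPases. The automated annotation labels the segment as a rat Pak1 fragment, which most likely reflects homology among PAK family members rather than a different insert; the catalogue entry identifies it as PAK3. The tandem fusion is transcribed from the human CMV immediate-early enhancer and promoter and terminated by an SV40 polyadenylation signal. The small SV40 large T antigen fragment annotated just upstream of that signal is probably residual sequence from the SV40 polyadenylation region.

The plasmid replicates at high copy in E. coli through a ColE1/pUC-type origin and also carries an f1 origin for single-stranded DNA production. A single NeoR/KanR gene, driven by a bacterial bla promoter and the SV40 early promoter in tandem and followed by an HSV TK poly(A) signal, gives kanamycin resistance in bacteria and G418 selection in mammalian cells.

The associated publication concerns Rho GTPase activation during plasticity of single dendritic spines. This suggests use as the GTPase-binding, double-mCherry acceptor component of a fluorescence-based activity sensor, although the record does not state its exact role or the purpose of the two point mutations.
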