Features (pLannotate 1.2.2; 15 found; start..end, strand, type, name):
     61..364     +  enhancer       CMV enhancer: human cytomegalovirus immediate early enhancer
    365..568     +  promoter       CMV promoter: human cytomegalovirus (CMV) immediate early promoter
    613..1320    +  CDS            mCherry: mCherry is a basic (constitutively fluorescent) red fluorescent protein published in 2004, derived from Discosoma sp.. It is reported to be a very rapidly-maturing monomer with low acid sensitivity.
   1306..1506    +  CDS            Pak1 (fragment): PAK1_RAT - Experimental evidence at protein level: Swiss-Prot protein existence level 1. Protein kinase involved in intracellular signaling pathways downstream of integrins and receptor-type kinases that plays an important role in cytoskeleton dynamics, in cell adhesion, migration, proliferation, apoptosis, mitosis, and in vesicle-mediated transport processes. Can directly phosphorylate BAD and protects cells against apoptosis. Activated by interaction with CDC42 and RAC1. Functions as GTPase effector that links the Rho-related GTPases CDC42 and RAC1 to the JNK MAP kinase pathway. Phosphorylat
   1516..2223    +  CDS            mCherry: mCherry is a basic (constitutively fluorescent) red fluorescent protein published in 2004, derived from Discosoma sp.. It is reported to be a very rapidly-maturing monomer with low acid sensitivity.
   2242..2325    +  CDS            large T antigen (fragment): large T antigen from SV40 (simian virus 40)
   2348..2469    +  polyA_signal   SV40 poly(A) signal: SV40 polyadenylation signal
   2503..2931    -  rep_origin     f1 ori (sequence partly withheld): f1 bacteriophage origin of replication; arrow indicates direction of (+) strand synthesis
   2958..3062    +  promoter       AmpR promoter: bla
   3064..3421    +  promoter       SV40 promoter: SV40 enhancer and early promoter
   3456..4250    +  CDS            NeoR/KanR: aminoglycoside phosphotransferase from Tn5; aph(3')-II (or nptII); confers resistance to neomycin, kanamycin, and G418 (Geneticin®)
   4271..4423    +  CDS            ble (fragment): BLE_KLEPN - Experimental evidence at protein level: Swiss-Prot protein existence level 1. Binding protein with a strong affinity to the bleomycin family of antibiotics. Binds to CL990; an antimitotic-antibiotic compound. From Klebsiella pneumoniae.
   4482..4529    +  polyA_signal   HSV TK poly(A) signal: herpes simplex virus thymidine kinase polyadenylation signal (Cole and Stacy, 1985)
   4620..4636    -  polyA_signal   bGH poly(A) signal (fragment): bovine growth hormone polyadenylation signal
   4858..5446    +  rep_origin     ori: high-copy-number ColE1/pMB1/pBR322/pUC origin of replication
>Addgene plasmid #29676 | mCherry-Pak3(60-113)/S74A/F84A-mCherry-C1 | depositor full sequence | sequence record 13786 | Author sequence
TAGTTATTAATAGTAATCAATTACGGGGTCATTAGTTCATAGCCCATATATGGAGTTCCGCGTTACATAA
CTTACGGTAAATGGCCCGCCTGGCTGACCGCCCAACGACCCCCGCCCATTGACGTCAATAATGACGTATG
TTCCCATAGTAACGCCAATAGGGACTTTCCATTGACGTCAATGGGTGGAGTATTTACGGTAAACTGCCCA
CTTGGCAGTACATCAAGTGTATCATATGCCAAGTACGCCCCCTATTGACGTCAATGACGGTAAATGGCCC
GCCTGGCATTATGCCCAGTACATGACCTTATGGGACTTTCCTACTTGGCAGTACATCTACGTATTAGTCA
TCGCTATTACCATGGTGATGCGGTTTTGGCAGTACATCAATGGGCGTGGATAGCGGTTTGACTCACGGGG
ATTTCCAAGTCTCCACCCCATTGACGTCAATGGGAGTTTGTTTTGGCACCAAAATCAACGGGACTTTCCA
AAATGTCGTAACAACTCCGCCCCATTGACGCAAATGGGCGGTAGGCGTGTACGGTGGGAGGTCTATATAA
GCAGAGCTGGTTTAGTGAACCGTCAGATCCGCTAGCGCTACCGGTCGCCACCATGGTGAGCAAGGGCGAG
GAGGATAACATGGCCATCATCAAGGAGTTCATGCGCTTCAAGGTGCACATGGAGGGCTCCGTGAACGGCC
ACGAGTTCGAGATCGAGGGCGAGGGCGAGGGCCGCCCCTACGAGGGCACCCAGACCGCCAAGCTGAAGGT
GACCAAGGGTGGCCCCCTGCCCTTCGCCTGGGACATCCTGTCCCCTCAGTTCATGTACGGCTCCAAGGCC
TACGTGAAGCACCCCGCCGACATCCCCGACTACTTGAAGCTGTCCTTCCCCGAGGGCTTCAAGTGGGAGC
GCGTGATGAACTTCGAGGACGGCGGCGTGGTGACCGTGACCCAGGACTCCTCCCTGCAGGACGGCGAGTT
CATCTACAAGGTGAAGCTGCGCGGCACCAACTTCCCCTCCGACGGCCCCGTAATGCAGAAGAAGACCATG
GGCTGGGAGGCCTCCTCCGAGCGGATGTACCCCGAGGACGGCGCCCTGAAGGGCGAGATCAAGCAGAGGC
TGAAGCTGAAGGACGGCGGCCACTACGACGCTGAGGTCAAGACCACCTACAAGGCCAAGAAGCCCGTGCA
GCTGCCCGGCGCCTACAACGTCAACATCAAGTTGGACATCACCTCCCACAACGAGGACTACACCATCGTG
GAACAGTACGAACGCGCCGAGGGCCGCCACTCCACCGGCGGCATGGACGAGCTGTACAAGTCCGGACTCA
GATCTCGAGGAATGAACAAAAAGAAAGAGAAAGAGCGGCCAGAGATTTCTCTCCCTGCAGATTTTGAACA
CACAATTCATGTCGGTGCTGATGCTGTCACAGGGGAGTTTACGGGAATACCAGAGCAGTGGGCCCGCTTG
CTTCAGACATCAAATATCACTAAGTTGGAGCAGAAGGGATCCGGAATGGTGAGCAAGGGCGAGGAGGATA
ACATGGCCATCATCAAGGAGTTCATGCGCTTCAAGGTGCACATGGAGGGCTCCGTGAACGGCCACGAGTT
CGAGATCGAGGGCGAGGGCGAGGGCCGCCCCTACGAGGGCACCCAGACCGCCAAGCTGAAGGTGACCAAG
GGTGGCCCCCTGCCCTTCGCCTGGGACATCCTGTCCCCTCAGTTCATGTACGGCTCCAAGGCCTACGTGA
AGCACCCCGCCGACATCCCCGACTACTTGAAGCTGTCCTTCCCCGAGGGCTTCAAGTGGGAGCGCGTGAT
GAACTTCGAGGACGGCGGCGTGGTGACCGTGACCCAGGACTCCTCCCTGCAGGACGGCGAGTTCATCTAC
AAGGTGAAGCTGCGCGGCACCAACTTCCCCTCCGACGGCCCCGTAATGCAGAAGAAGACCATGGGCTGGG
AGGCCTCCTCCGAGCGGATGTACCCCGAGGACGGCGCCCTGAAGGGCGAGATCAAGCAGAGGCTGAAGCT
GAAGGACGGCGGCCACTACGACGCTGAGGTCAAGACCACCTACAAGGCCAAGAAGCCCGTGCAGCTGCCC
GGCGCCTACAACGTCAACATCAAGTTGGACATCACCTCCCACAACGAGGACTACACCATCGTGGAACAGT
ACGAACGCGCCGAGGGCCGCCACTCCACCGGCGGCATGGACGAGCTGTACAAGTAAGCGGCCGCGACTCT
AGATCATAATCAGCCATACCACATTTGTAGAGGTTTTACTTGCTTTAAAAAACCTCCCACACCTCCCCCT
GAACCTGAAACATAAAATGAATGCAATTGTTGTTGTTAACTTGTTTATTGCAGCTTATAATGGTTACAAA
TAAAGCAATAGCATCACAAATTTCACAAATAAAGCATTTTTTTCACTGCATTCTAGTTGTGGTTTGTCCA
AACTCATCAATGTATCTTAAGGCGTAAATTGTAAGCGTTAATATTTTGTTAAAATTCGCGTTAAATTTTT
GTTAAATCAGCTCATTTTTTAACCAATAGGCCGAAATCGGCAAAATCCCTTATAAATCAAAAGAATAGAC
CGAGATAGGGT
[37 nt withheld, positions 2602-2638]
AAAGAACGTGGACTCCAACGTCAAAGG
[49 nt withheld, positions 2666-2714]
T
[91 nt withheld, positions 2716-2806]
G
[124 nt withheld, positions 2808-2931]
CAGGTGGCACTTTTCGGGGAAATGTGCGCGGAACCCCTATTTGTTTATTTTTCTAAATACATTCAAATAT
GTATCCGCTCATGAGACAATAACCCTGATAAATGCTTCAATAATATTGAAAAAGGAAGAGTCCTGAGGCG
GAAAGAACCAGCTGTGGAATGTGTGTCAGTTAGGGTGTGGAAAGTCCCCAGGCTCCCCAGCAGGCAGAAG
TATGCAAAGCATGCATCTCAATTAGTCAGCAACCAGGTGTGGAAAGTCCCCAGGCTCCCCAGCAGGCAGA
AGTATGCAAAGCATGCATCTCAATTAGTCAGCAACCATAGTCCCGCCCCTAACTCCGCCCATCCCGCCCC
TAACTCCGCCCAGTTCCGCCCATTCTCCGCCCCATGGCTGACTAATTTTTTTTATTTATGCAGAGGCCGA
GGCCGCCTCGGCCTCTGAGCTATTCCAGAAGTAGTGAGGAGGCTTTTTTGGAGGCCTAGGCTTTTGCAAA
GATCGATCAAGAGACAGGATGAGGATCGTTTCGCATGATTGAACAAGATGGATTGCACGCAGGTTCTCCG
GCCGCTTGGGTGGAGAGGCTATTCGGCTATGACTGGGCACAACAGACAATCGGCTGCTCTGATGCCGCCG
TGTTCCGGCTGTCAGCGCAGGGGCGCCCGGTTCTTTTTGTCAAGACCGACCTGTCCGGTGCCCTGAATGA
ACTGCAAGACGAGGCAGCGCGGCTATCGTGGCTGGCCACGACGGGCGTTCCTTGCGCAGCTGTGCTCGAC
GTTGTCACTGAAGCGGGAAGGGACTGGCTGCTATTGGGCGAAGTGCCGGGGCAGGATCTCCTGTCATCTC
ACCTTGCTCCTGCCGAGAAAGTATCCATCATGGCTGATGCAATGCGGCGGCTGCATACGCTTGATCCGGC
TACCTGCCCATTCGACCACCAAGCGAAACATCGCATCGAGCGAGCACGTACTCGGATGGAAGCCGGTCTT
GTCGATCAGGATGATCTGGACGAAGAGCATCAGGGGCTCGCGCCAGCCGAACTGTTCGCCAGGCTCAAGG
CGAGCATGCCCGACGGCGAGGATCTCGTCGTGACCCATGGCGATGCCTGCTTGCCGAATATCATGGTGGA
AAATGGCCGCTTTTCTGGATTCATCGACTGTGGCCGGCTGGGTGTGGCGGACCGCTATCAGGACATAGCG
TTGGCTACCCGTGATATTGCTGAAGAGCTTGGCGGCGAATGGGCTGACCGCTTCCTCGTGCTTTACGGTA
TCGCCGCTCCCGATTCGCAGCGCATCGCCTTCTATCGCCTTCTTGACGAGTTCTTCTGAGCGGGACTCTG
GGGTTCGAAATGACCGACCAAGCGACGCCCAACCTGCCATCACGAGATTTCGATTCCACCGCCGCCTTCT
ATGAAAGGTTGGGCTTCGGAATCGTTTTCCGGGACGCCGGCTGGATGATCCTCCAGCGCGGGGATCTCAT
GCTGGAGTTCTTCGCCCACCCTAGGGGGAGGCTAACTGAAACACGGAAGGAGACAATACCGGAAGGAACC
CGCGCTATGACGGCAATAAAAAGACAGAATAAAACGCACGGTGTTGGGTCGTTTGTTCATAAACGCGGGG
TTCGGTCCCAGGGCTGGCACTCTGTCGATACCCCACCGAGACCCCATTGGGGCCAATACGCCCGCGTTTC
TTCCTTTTCCCCACCCCACCCCCCAAGTTCGGGTGAAGGCCCAGGGCTCGCAGCCAACGTCGGGGCGGCA
GGCCCTGCCATAGCCTCAGGTTACTCATATATACTTTAGATTGATTTAAAACTTCATTTTTAATTTAAAA
GGATCTAGGTGAAGATCCTTTTTGATAATCTCATGACCAAAATCCCTTAACGTGAGTTTTCGTTCCACTG
AGCGTCAGACCCCGTAGAAAAGATCAAAGGATCTTCTTGAGATCCTTTTTTTCTGCGCGTAATCTGCTGC
TTGCAAACAAAAAAACCACCGCTACCAGCGGTGGTTTGTTTGCCGGATCAAGAGCTACCAACTCTTTTTC
CGAAGGTAACTGGCTTCAGCAGAGCGCAGATACCAAATACTGTCCTTCTAGTGTAGCCGTAGTTAGGCCA
CCACTTCAAGAACTCTGTAGCACCGCCTACATACCTCGCTCTGCTAATCCTGTTACCAGTGGCTGCTGCC
AGTGGCGATAAGTCGTGTCTTACCGGGTTGGACTCAAGACGATAGTTACCGGATAAGGCGCAGCGGTCGG
GCTGAACGGGGGGTTCGTGCACACAGCCCAGCTTGGAGCGAACGACCTACACCGAACTGAGATACCTACA
GCGTGAGCTATGAGAAAGCGCCACGCTTCCCGAAGGGAGAAAGGCGGACAGGTATCCGGTAAGCGGCAGG
GTCGGAACAGGAGAGCGCACGAGGGAGCTTCCAGGGGGAAACGCCTGGTATCTTTATAGTCCTGTCGGGT
TTCGCCACCTCTGACTTGAGCGTCGATTTTTGTGATGCTCGTCAGGGGGGCGGAGCCTATGGAAAAACGC
CAGCAACGCGGCCTTTTTACGGTTCCTGGCCTTTTGCTGGCCTTTTGCTCACATGTTCTTTCCTGCGTTA
TCCCCTGATTCTGTGGATAACCGTATTACCGCCATGCAT
