>Addgene plasmid #29676 | mCherry-Pak3(60-113)/S74A/F84A-mCherry-C1 | addgene partial sequence | sequence record 35124 | 29676 with mC-Pak-link 5'-GGACTCAGATCTCGAGGAATGAAC
AGATTTCTCTCCCTGCAGATTTTGAACACACAATTCATGTCGGTGCTGATGCTGTCACAGGGGAGTTTAC
GGGAATACCAGAGCAGTGGGCCCGCTTGCTTCAGACATCAAATATCACTAAGTTGGAGCAGAAGGGATCC
GGAATGGTGAGCAAGGGCGAGGAGGACAACATGGCCATCATCAAGGAGTTCATGCGCTTCAAGGTGCACA
TGGAGGGCTCCGTGAACGGCCACGAGTTCGAGATCGAGGGCGAGGGCGAGGGCCGCCCCTACGAGGGCAC
CCAGACCGCCAAGCTGAAGGTGACCAAGGGCGGCCCCCTGCCCTTCGCCTGGGACATCCTGTCCCCTCAG
TTCATGTACGGCTCCAAGGCCTACGTGAAGCACCCCGCCGACATCCCCGACTACTTGAAGCTGTCCTTCC
CCGAGGGCTTCAAGTGGGAGCGCGTGATGAACTTCGAGGACGGCGGCGTGGTGACCGTGACCCAGGACTC
CTCCCTGCAGGACGGCGAGTTCATCTACAAGGTGAAGCTGCGCGGCACCAACTTCCCCTCCGACGGCCCC
GTAATGCAGAAGAAGACCATGGGCTGGGAGGCCTCCTCCGAGCGGATGTACCCCGAGGACGGCGCCCTGA
AGGGCGAGATCAAGCAGAGGCTGAAGCTGAAGGACGGCGGCCACTACGACGCCGAGGTCAAGACCACCTA
CAAGGCCAAGAAGCCCGTGCAGCTGCCCGGCGCCTACAACGTCAACATCAAGCTGGACATCACCTCCCAC
AACGAGGACTACACCATCGTGGAACAGTACGAGCGCGCCGAGGGCCGCCACTCCACCGGCGGCATGGACG
AGCTGTACAAG
