>Addgene plasmid #29676 | mCherry-Pak3(60-113)/S74A/F84A-mCherry-C1 | addgene partial sequence | sequence record 35125 | 29676 with CMV-F
GCAGAGCTGGTTTAGTGAACCGTCAGATCCGCTAGCGCTACCGGTCGCCACCATGGTGAGCAAGGGCGAG
GAGGACAACATGGCCATCATCAAGGAGTTCATGCGCTTCAAGGTGCACATGGAGGGCTCCGTGAACGGCC
ACGAGTTCGAGATCGAGGGCGAGGGCGAGGGCCGCCCCTACGAGGGCACCCAGACCGCCAAGCTGAAGGT
GACCAAGGGCGGCCCCCTGCCCTTCGCCTGGGACATCCTGTCCCCTCAGTTCATGTACGGCTCCAAGGCC
TACGTGAAGCACCCCGCCGACATCCCCGACTACTTGAAGCTGTCCTTCCCCGAGGGCTTCAAGTGGGAGC
GCGTGATGAACTTCGAGGACGGCGGCGTGGTGACCGTGACCCAGGACTCCTCCCTGCAGGACGGCGAGTT
CATCTACAAGGTGAAGCTGCGCGGCACCAACTTCCCCTCCGACGGCCCCGTAATGCAGAAGAAGACCATG
GGCTGGGAGGCCTCCTCCGAGCGGATGTACCCCGAGGACGGCGCCCTGAAGGGCGAGATCAAGCAGAGGC
TGAAGCTGAAGGACGGCGGCCACTACGACGCCGAGGTCAAGACCACCTACAAGGCCAAGAAGCCCGTGCA
GCTGCCCGGCGCCTACAACGTCAACATCAAGCTGGACATCACCTCCCACAACGAGGACTACACCATCGTG
GAACAGTACGAGCGCGCCGAGGGCCGCCACTCCACCGGCGGCATGGACGAGCTGTACAAGTCCGGACTCA
CATCTCTAGGAA
